>Addgene plasmid #165492 | pAAV-Syn-2xLyn-ERex-Venus(Y145W)-bPAC(F198Y) | depositor full sequence | sequence record 321718 | pAAV-Syn-2xLyn-ERex-Venus(Y145W)-bPAC(F198Y) sequence 6470 bps
CTAGACTGCAGAGGGCCCTGCGTATGAGTGCAAGTGGGTTTTAGGACCAGGATGAGGCGGGGTGGGGGTG
CCTACCTGACGACCGACCCCGACCCACTGGACAAGCACCCAACCCCCATTCCCCAAATTGCGCATCCCCT
ATCAGAGAGGGGGAGGGGAAACAGGATGCGGCGAGGCGCGTGCGCACTGCCAGCTTCAGCACCGCGGACA
GTGCCTTCGCCCCCGCCTGGCGGCGCGCGCCACCGCCGCCTCAGCACTGAAGGCGCGCTGACGTCACTCG
CCGGTCCCCCGCAAACTCCCCTTCCCGGCCACCTTGGTCGCGTCCGCGCCGCCGCCGGCCCAGCCGGACC
GCACCACGCGAGGCGCGAGATAGGGGGGCACGGGCGCGACCATCTGCGCTGCGGCGCCGGCGACTCAGCG
CTGCCTCAGTCTGCGGTGGGCAGCGGAGGAGTCGTGTCGTGCCTGAGAGCGCAGTCGAATTCGCGGCCGC
CACCATGGGATGTATCAAATCGAAAGGTAAGGACAGCCTGTCAGGAAGTGGTTGCATTAAGAGCAAGGGA
AAGGATTCGTTCTGCTATGAAAATGAAGTTGCCAGATCTGTGAGCAAGGGCGAGGAGCTGTTCACCGGGG
TGGTGCCCATCCTGGTCGAGCTGGACGGCGACGTAAACGGCCACAAGTTCAGCGTGTCCGGCGAGGGCGA
GGGCGATGCCACCTACGGCAAGCTGACCCTGAAGCTGATCTGCACCACCGGCAAGCTGCCCGTGCCCTGG
CCCACCCTCGTGACCACCCTGGGCTACGGCCTGCAGTGCTTCGCCCGCTACCCCGACCACATGAAGCAGC
ACGACTTCTTCAAGTCCGCCATGCCCGAAGGCTACGTCCAGGAGCGCACCATCTTCTTCAAGGACGACGG
CAACTACAAGACCCGCGCCGAGGTGAAGTTCGAGGGCGACACCCTGGTGAACCGCATCGAGCTGAAGGGC
ATCGACTTCAAGGAGGACGGCAACATCCTGGGGCACAAGCTGGAGTACAACTGGAACAGCCACAACGTCT
ATATCACCGCCGACAAGCAGAAGAACGGCATCAAGGCCAACTTCAAGATCCGCCACAACATCGAGGACGG
CGGCGTGCAGCTCGCCGACCACTACCAGCAGAACACCCCCATCGGCGACGGCCCCGTGCTGCTGCCCGAC
AACCACTACCTGAGCTACCAGTCCGCCCTGAGCAAAGACCCCAACGAGAAGCGCGATCACATGGTCCTGC
TGGAGTTCGTGACCGCCGCCGGGATCACTCTCGGCATGGACGAGCTGTACAAGCTCGAGAAGATGAAGCG
GCTGGTGTACATCAGCAAGATCAGCGGCCACCTGAGCCTGGAAGAGATCCAGCGGATCGGCAAGGTGTCC
ATCAAGAACAACCAGCGGGACAACATCACCGGCGTGCTGCTGTACCTGCAGGGCCTGTTCTTCCAGATCC
TGGAAGGCGAGAACGAGAAGGTGGACAAGCTGTACAAGAAAATCCTGGTGGACGACCGGCACACCAACAT
CCTGTGCCTGAAAACCGAGTACGACATCACCGACCGGATGTTCCCCAACTGGGCCATGAAAACCATCAAC
CTGAACGAGAACAGCGAGCTGATGATCCAGCCCATCAAGAGCCTGCTGCAGACCATCACCCAGAGCCACC
GGGTGCTGGAAAAGTACATGCCCGCCAGAGTGATCTACCTGATCAACCAGGGCATCAACCCCCTGACCGT
GGAGCCCCAGCTGGTCGAGAAGATCATCTTCTTCAGCGACATCCTGGCCTTCAGCACCCTGACCGAGAAG
CTGCCCGTGAACGAGGTGGTCATCCTGGTCAACCGGTACTTCAGCATCTGCACCCGGATCATCAGCGCCT
ACGGCGGCGAAGTGACCAAATATATTGGCGATTGCGTGATGGCCAGCTTCACCAAAGAGCAGGGCGACGC
CGCCATCCGGACCAGCCTGGACATCATCTCCGAGCTGAAGCAGCTGCGGCACCACGTGGAGGCCACCAAC
CCCCTGCACCTGCTGTACACCGGCATCGGCCTGAGCTACGGCCACGTGATCGAGGGCAACATGGGCAGCA
GCCTGAAGATGGACCACACCCTGCTGGGGGACGCCGTGAACGTGGCCGCCAGGCTGGAAGCCCTGACAAG
ACAGCTGCCCTACGCCCTGGCCTTTACAGCCGGCGTGAAGAAGTGCTGCCAGGCCCAGTGGACCTTCATC
AACCTGGGAGCCCACCAGGTCAAGGGCAAGCAGGAAGCCATCGAGGTCTACACCGTGAATGAGGCCCAGA
AGTACTACGACACCCTGCAGATCACCCAGCTGATCCGGCAGACCCTGGAAAACGACAAGTAGACTAGTAA
GCTTATCGATAATCAACCTCTGGATTACAAAATTTGTGAAAGATTGACTGGTATTCTTAACTATGTTGCT
CCTTTTACGCTATGTGGATACGCTGCTTTAATGCCTTTGTATCATGCTATTGCTTCCCGTATGGCTTTCA
TTTTCTCCTCCTTGTATAAATCCTGGTTGCTGTCTCTTTATGAGGAGTTGTGGCCCGTTGTCAGGCAACG
TGGCGTGGTGTGCACTGTGTTTGCTGACGCAACCCCCACTGGTTGGGGCATTGCCACCACCTGTCAGCTC
CTTTCCGGGACTTTCGCTTTCCCCCTCCCTATTGCCACGGCGGAACTCATCGCCGCCTGCCTTGCCCGCT
GCTGGACAGGGGCTCGGCTGTTGGGCACTGACAATTCCGTGGTGTTGTCGGGGAAATCATCGTCCTTTCC
TTGGCTGCTCGCCTGTGTTGCCACCTGGATTCTGCGCGGGACGTCCTTCTGCTACGTCCCTTCGGCCCTC
AATCCAGCGGACCTTCCTTCCCGCGGCCTGCTGCCGGCTCTGCGGCCTCTTCCGCGTCTTCGCCTTCGCC
CTCAGACGAGTCGGATCTCCCTTTGGGCCGCCTCCCCGCATCGATACCGTCGACCTCGAGACGCGATCGC
GGCGCGCCGGCCTCTCTGGCCTCGACCTCGAGTCTAGAGATGATCTACGGGTGGCATCCCTGTGACCCCT
CCCCAGTGCCTCTCCTGGCCCTGGAAGTTGCCACTCCAGTGCCCACCAGCCTTGTCCTAATAAAATTAAG
TTGCATCATTTTGTCTGACTAGGTGTCCTTCTATAATATTATGGGGTGGAGGGGGGTGGTATGGAGCAAG
GGGCAAGTTGGGAAGACAACCTGTAGGGCCTGCGGGGTCTATTGGGAACCAAGCTGGAGTGCAGTGGCAC
AATCTTGGCTCACTGCAATCTCCGCCTCCTGGGTTCAAGCGATTCTCCTGCCTCAGCCTCCCGAGTTGTT
GGGATTCCAGGCATGCATGACCAGGCTCAGCTAATTTTTGTTTTTTTGGTAGAGACGGGGTTTCACCATA
TTGGCCAGGCTGGTCTCCAACTCCTAATCTCAGGTGATCTACCCACCTTGGCCTCCCAAATTGCTGGGAT
TACAGGCGTGAACCACTGCTCCCTTCCCTGTCCTTCTGATTTTGTAGGTAACCACGTGCGGACCGAGCGG
CCGCAGGAACCCCTAGTGATGGAGTTGGCCACTCCCTCTCTGCGCGCTCGCTCGCTCACTGAGGCCGGGC
GACCAAAGGTCGCCCGACGCCCGGGCTTTGCCCGGGCGGCCTCAGTGAGCGAGCGAGCGCGCAGCTGCCT
GCAGGGGCGCCTGATGCGGTATTTTCTCCTTACGCATCTGTGCGGTATTTCACACCGCATA
[142 nt withheld, positions 3772-3913]
C
[141 nt withheld, positions 3915-4055]
CCTTTGACGTTGGAGTCCACGTTCTTT
[37 nt withheld, positions 4083-4119]
ACCCTATCTCGGGCTATTCTTTTGATTTATAAGGGATTTTGCCGATTTCGGCCTATTGGTTAAAAAATGA
GCTGATTTAACAAAAATTTAACGCGAATTTTAACAAAATATTAACGTTTACAATTTTATGGTGCACTCTC
AGTACAATCTGCTCTGATGCCGCATAGTTAAGCCAGCCCCGACACCCGCCAACACCCGCTGACGCGCCCT
GACGGGCTTGTCTGCTCCCGGCATCCGCTTACAGACAAGCTGTGACCGTCTCCGGGAGCTGCATGTGTCA
GAGGTTTTCACCGTCATCACCGAAACGCGCGAGACGAAAGGGCCTCGTGATACGCCTATTTTTATAGGTT
AATGTCATGATAATAATGGTTTCTTAGACGTCAGGTGGCACTTTTCGGGGAAATGTGCGCGGAACCCCTA
TTTGTTTATTTTTCTAAATACATTCAAATATGTATCCGCTCATGAGACAATAACCCTGATAAATGCTTCA
ATAATATTGAAAAAGGAAGAGTATGAGTATTCAACATTTCCGTGTCGCCCTTATTCCCTTTTTTGCGGCA
TTTTGCCTTCCTGTTTTTGCTCACCCAGAAACGCTGGTGAAAGTAAAAGATGCTGAAGATCAGTTGGGTG
CACGAGTGGGTTACATCGAACTGGATCTCAACAGCGGTAAGATCCTTGAGAGTTTTCGCCCCGAAGAACG
TTTTCCAATGATGAGCACTTTTAAAGTTCTGCTATGTGGCGCGGTATTATCCCGTATTGACGCCGGGCAA
GAGCAACTCGGTCGCCGCATACACTATTCTCAGAATGACTTGGTTGAGTACTCACCAGTCACAGAAAAGC
ATCTTACGGATGGCATGACAGTAAGAGAATTATGCAGTGCTGCCATAACCATGAGTGATAACACTGCGGC
CAACTTACTTCTGACAACGATCGGAGGACCGAAGGAGCTAACCGCTTTTTTGCACAACATGGGGGATCAT
GTAACTCGCCTTGATCGTTGGGAACCGGAGCTGAATGAAGCCATACCAAACGACGAGCGTGACACCACGA
TGCCTGTAGCAATGGCAACAACGTTGCGCAAACTATTAACTGGCGAACTACTTACTCTAGCTTCCCGGCA
ACAATTAATAGACTGGATGGAGGCGGATAAAGTTGCAGGACCACTTCTGCGCTCGGCCCTTCCGGCTGGC
TGGTTTATTGCTGATAAATCTGGAGCCGGTGAGCGTGGGTCTCGCGGTATCATTGCAGCACTGGGGCCAG
ATGGTAAGCCCTCCCGTATCGTAGTTATCTACACGACGGGGAGTCAGGCAACTATGGATGAACGAAATAG
ACAGATCGCTGAGATAGGTGCCTCACTGATTAAGCATTGGTAACTGTCAGACCAAGTTTACTCATATATA
CTTTAGATTGATTTAAAACTTCATTTTTAATTTAAAAGGATCTAGGTGAAGATCCTTTTTGATAATCTCA
TGACCAAAATCCCTTAACGTGAGTTTTCGTTCCACTGAGCGTCAGACCCCGTAGAAAAGATCAAAGGATC
TTCTTGAGATCCTTTTTTTCTGCGCGTAATCTGCTGCTTGCAAACAAAAAAACCACCGCTACCAGCGGTG
GTTTGTTTGCCGGATCAAGAGCTACCAACTCTTTTTCCGAAGGTAACTGGCTTCAGCAGAGCGCAGATAC
CAAATACTGTCCTTCTAGTGTAGCCGTAGTTAGGCCACCACTTCAAGAACTCTGTAGCACCGCCTACATA
CCTCGCTCTGCTAATCCTGTTACCAGTGGCTGCTGCCAGTGGCGATAAGTCGTGTCTTACCGGGTTGGAC
TCAAGACGATAGTTACCGGATAAGGCGCAGCGGTCGGGCTGAACGGGGGGTTCGTGCACACAGCCCAGCT
TGGAGCGAACGACCTACACCGAACTGAGATACCTACAGCGTGAGCTATGAGAAAGCGCCACGCTTCCCGA
AGGGAGAAAGGCGGACAGGTATCCGGTAAGCGGCAGGGTCGGAACAGGAGAGCGCACGAGGGAGCTTCCA
GGGGGAAACGCCTGGTATCTTTATAGTCCTGTCGGGTTTCGCCACCTCTGACTTGAGCGTCGATTTTTGT
GATGCTCGTCAGGGGGGCGGAGCCTATGGAAAAACGCCAGCAACGCGGCCTTTTTACGGTTCCTGGCCTT
TTGCTGGCCTTTTGCTCACATGTCCTGCAGGCAGCTGCGCGCTCGCTCGCTCACTGAGGCCGCCCGGGCA
AAGCCCGGGCGTCGGGCGACCTTTGGTCGCCCGGCCTCAGTGAGCGAGCGAGCGCGCAGAGAGGGAGTGG
CCAACTCCATCACTAGGGGTTCCTGCGGCCGCACGCGTCGA
Features (pLannotate 1.2.2; 14 found; start..end, strand, type, name):
     27..474     +  promoter       hSyn promoter: human synapsin I promoter; confers neuron-specific expression (Kügler et al., 2003)
    600..1313    +  CDS            Venus: Venus is a basic (constitutively fluorescent) yellow fluorescent protein published in 2002, derived from Aequorea victoria. It is reported to be a rapidly-maturing weak dimer with moderate acid sensitivity.
   2391..2979    +  misc_feature   WPRE: woodchuck hepatitis virus posttranscriptional regulatory element
   2980..3000    +  misc_feature   MCS (fragment): pBluescript multiple cloning site
   3059..3535    +  polyA_signal   hGH poly(A) signal: human growth hormone polyadenylation signal
   3575..3715    +  repeat_region  AAV2 ITR: inverted terminal repeat of adeno-associated virus serotype 2 inverted
   3720..3771    -  misc_feature   bom (fragment): basis of mobility region from pBR322
   3790..4170    +  rep_origin     M13 ori (sequence partly withheld): M13 bacteriophage origin of replication; arrow indicates direction of (+) strand synthesis
   4246..4295    -  misc_feature   bom (fragment): basis of mobility region from pBR322
   4397..4432    -  CDS            rop (fragment): Rop protein, which maintains plasmids at low copy number; rop
   4527..4631    +  promoter       AmpR promoter: bla
   4632..5492    +  CDS            AmpR: β-lactamase; bla; confers resistance to ampicillin, carbenicillin, and related antibiotics
   5663..6251    +  rep_origin     ori: high-copy-number ColE1/pMB1/pBR322/pUC origin of replication
   6313..6453    -  repeat_region  AAV2 ITR: inverted terminal repeat of adeno-associated virus serotype 2 inverted
