>Addgene plasmid #165492 | pAAV-Syn-2xLyn-ERex-Venus(Y145W)-bPAC(F198Y) | addgene full sequence | sequence record 330311 | Addgene NGS Result
CCTGCAGGCAGCTGCGCGCTCGCTCGCTCACTGAGGCCGCCCGGGCGTCGGGCGACCTTTGGTCGCCCGG
CCTCAGTGAGCGAGCGAGCGCGCAGAGAGGGAGTGGCCAACTCCATCACTAGGGGTTCCTGCGGCCGCAC
GCGTCGCTAGACTCGAGCTGCAGAGGGCCCTGCGTATGAGTGCAAGTGGGTTTTAGGACCAGGATGAGGC
GGGGTGGGGGTGCCTACCTGACGACCGACCCCGACCCACTGGACAAGCACCCAACCCCCATTCCCCAAAT
TGCGCATCCCCTATCAGAGAGGGGGAGGGGAAACAGGATGCGGCGAGGCGCGTGCGCACTGCCAGCTTCA
GCACCGCGGACAGTGCCTTCGCCCCCGCCTGGCGGCGCGCGCCACCGCCGCCTCAGCACTGAAGGCGCGC
TGACGTCACTCGCCGGTCCCCCGCAAACTCCCCTTCCCGGCCACCTTGGTCGCGTCCGCGCCGCCGCCGG
CCCAGCCGGACCGCACCACGCGAGGCGCGAGATAGGGGGGCACGGGCGCGACCATCTGCGCTGCGGCGCC
GGCGACTCAGCGCTGCCTCAGTCTGCGGTGGGCAGCGGAGGAGTCGTGTCGTGCCTGAGAGCGCAGTCGA
ATTCGCGGCCGCCACCATGGGATGTATCAAATCGAAAGGTAAGGACAGCCTGTCAGGAAGTGGTTGCATT
AAGAGCAAGGGAAAGGATTCGTTCTGCTATGAAAATGAAGTTGCCAGATCTGTGAGCAAGGGCGAGGAGC
TGTTCACCGGGGTGGTGCCCATCCTGGTCGAGCTGGACGGCGACGTAAACGGCCACAAGTTCAGCGTGTC
CGGCGAGGGCGAGGGCGATGCCACCTACGGCAAGCTGACCCTGAAGCTGATCTGCACCACCGGCAAGCTG
CCCGTGCCCTGGCCCACCCTCGTGACCACCCTGGGCTACGGCCTGCAGTGCTTCGCCCGCTACCCCGACC
ACATGAAGCAGCACGACTTCTTCAAGTCCGCCATGCCCGAAGGCTACGTCCAGGAGCGCACCATCTTCTT
CAAGGACGACGGCAACTACAAGACCCGCGCCGAGGTGAAGTTCGAGGGCGACACCCTGGTGAACCGCATC
GAGCTGAAGGGCATCGACTTCAAGGAGGACGGCAACATCCTGGGGCACAAGCTGGAGTACAACTGGAACA
GCCACAACGTCTATATCACCGCCGACAAGCAGAAGAACGGCATCAAGGCCAACTTCAAGATCCGCCACAA
CATCGAGGACGGCGGCGTGCAGCTCGCCGACCACTACCAGCAGAACACCCCCATCGGCGACGGCCCCGTG
CTGCTGCCCGACAACCACTACCTGAGCTACCAGTCCGCCCTGAGCAAAGACCCCAACGAGAAGCGCGATC
ACATGGTCCTGCTGGAGTTCGTGACCGCCGCCGGGATCACTCTCGGCATGGACGAGCTGTACAAGCTCGA
GAAGATGAAGCGGCTGGTGTACATCAGCAAGATCAGCGGCCACCTGAGCCTGGAAGAGATCCAGCGGATC
GGCAAGGTGTCCATCAAGAACAACCAGCGGGACAACATCACCGGCGTGCTGCTGTACCTGCAGGGCCTGT
TCTTCCAGATCCTGGAAGGCGAGAACGAGAAGGTGGACAAGCTGTACAAGAAAATCCTGGTGGACGACCG
GCACACCAACATCCTGTGCCTGAAAACCGAGTACGACATCACCGACCGGATGTTCCCCAACTGGGCCATG
AAAACCATCAACCTGAACGAGAACAGCGAGCTGATGATCCAGCCCATCAAGAGCCTGCTGCAGACCATCA
CCCAGAGCCACCGGGTGCTGGAAAAGTACATGCCCGCCAGAGTGATCTACCTGATCAACCAGGGCATCAA
CCCCCTGACCGTGGAGCCCCAGCTGGTCGAGAAGATCATCTTCTTCAGCGACATCCTGGCCTTCAGCACC
CTGACCGAGAAGCTGCCCGTGAACGAGGTGGTCATCCTGGTCAACCGGTACTTCAGCATCTGCACCCGGA
TCATCAGCGCCTACGGCGGCGAAGTGACCAAATATATTGGCGATTGCGTGATGGCCAGCTTCACCAAAGA
GCAGGGCGACGCCGCCATCCGGACCAGCCTGGACATCATCTCCGAGCTGAAGCAGCTGCGGCACCACGTG
GAGGCCACCAACCCCCTGCACCTGCTGTACACCGGCATCGGCCTGAGCTACGGCCACGTGATCGAGGGCA
ACATGGGCAGCAGCCTGAAGATGGACCACACCCTGCTGGGGGACGCCGTGAACGTGGCCGCCAGGCTGGA
AGCCCTGACAAGACAGCTGCCCTACGCCCTGGCCTTTACAGCCGGCGTGAAGAAGTGCTGCCAGGCCCAG
TGGACCTTCATCAACCTGGGAGCCCACCAGGTCAAGGGCAAGCAGGAAGCCATCGAGGTCTACACCGTGA
ATGAGGCCCAGAAGTACTACGACACCCTGCAGATCACCCAGCTGATCCGGCAGACCCTGGAAAACGACAA
GTAGACTAGTTAAGCTTATCGATAATCAACCTCTGGATTACAAAATTTGTGAAAGATTGACTGGTATTCT
TAACTATGTTGCTCCTTTTACGCTATGTGGATACGCTGCTTTAATGCCTTTGTATCATGCTATTGCTTCC
CGTATGGCTTTCATTTTCTCCTCCTTGTATAAATCCTGGTTGCTGTCTCTTTATGAGGAGTTGTGGCCCG
TTGTCAGGCAACGTGGCGTGGTGTGCACTGTGTTTGCTGACGCAACCCCCACTGGTTGGGGCATTGCCAC
CACCTGTCAGCTCCTTTCCGGGACTTTCGCTTTCCCCCTCCCTATTGCCACGGCGGAACTCATCGCCGCC
TGCCTTGCCCGCTGCTGGACAGGGGCTCGGCTGTTGGGCACTGACAATTCCGTGGTGTTGTCGGGGAAAT
CATCGTCCTTTCCTTGGCTGCTCGCCTGTGTTGCCACCTGGATTCTGCGCGGGACGTCCTTCTGCTACGT
CCCTTCGGCCCTCAATCCAGCGGACCTTCCTTCCCGCGGCCTGCTGCCGGCTCTGCGGCCTCTTCCGCGT
CTTCGCCTTCGCCCTCAGACGAGTCGGATCTCCCTTTGGGCCGCCTCCCCGCATCGATACCGTCGACCTC
GAGACGCGATCGCGGCGCGCCATTCGATGGCCTCTCTGGCCTCGACCTCGAGTCTAGAGATGATCTACGG
GTGGCATCCCTGTGACCCCTCCCCAGTGCCTCTCCTGGCCCTGGAAGTTGCCACTCCAGTGCCCACCAGC
CTTGTCCTAATAAAATTAAGTTGCATCATTTTGTCTGACTAGGTGTCCTTCTATAATATTATGGGGTGGA
GGGGGGTGGTATGGAGCAAGGGGCAAGTTGGGAAGACAACCTGTAGGGCCTGCGGGGTCTATTGGGAACC
AAGCTGGAGTGCAGTGGCACAATCTTGGCTCACTGCAATCTCCGCCTCCTGGGTTCAAGCGATTCTCCTG
CCTCAGCCTCCCGAGTTGTTGGGATTCCAGGCATGCATGACCAGGCTCAGCTAATTTTTGTTTTTTTGGT
AGAGACGGGGTTTCACCATATTGGCCAGGCTGGTCTCCAACTCCTAATCTCAGGTGATCTACCCACCTTG
GCCTCCCAAATTGCTGGGATTACAGGCGTGAACCACTGCTCCCTTCCCTGTCCTTCTGATTTTGTAGGTA
ACCACGTGCGGACCGAGCGGCCGCAGGAACCCCTAGTGATGGAGTTGGCCACTCCCTCTCTGCGCGCTCG
CTCGCTCACTGAGGCCGGGCGACCAAAGGTCGCCCGACGCCCGGGCTTTGCCCGGGCGGCCTCAGTGAGC
GAGCGAGCGCGCAGCTGCCTGCAGGGGCGCCTGATGCGGTATTTTCTCCTTACGCATCTGTGCGGTATTT
CACACCGCATA
[95 nt withheld, positions 3932-4026]
T
[46 nt withheld, positions 4028-4073]
C
[141 nt withheld, positions 4075-4215]
CCTTTGACGTTGGAGTCCACGTTCTTT
[37 nt withheld, positions 4243-4279]
ACTCTATCTCGGGCTATTCTTTTGATTTATAAGGGATTTTGCCGATTTCGGTCTATTGGTTAAAAAATGA
GCTGATTTAACAAAAATTTAACGCGAATTTTAACAAAATATTAACGTTTACAATTTTATGGTGCACTCTC
AGTACAATCTGCTCTGATGCCGCATAGTTAAGCCAGCCCCGACACCCGCCAACACCCGCTGACGCGCCCT
GACGGGCTTGTCTGCTCCCGGCATCCGCTTACAGACAAGCTGTGACCGTCTCCGGGAGCTGCATGTGTCA
GAGGTTTTCACCGTCATCACCGAAACGCGCGAGACGAAAGGGCCTCGTGATACGCCTATTTTTATAGGTT
AATGTCATGATAATAATGGTTTCTTAGACGTCAGGTGGCACTTTTCGGGGAAATGTGCGCGGAACCCCTA
TTTGTTTATTTTTCTAAATACATTCAAATATGTATCCGCTCATGAGACAATAACCCTGATAAATGCTTCA
ATAATATTGAAAAAGGAAGAGTATGAGTATTCAACATTTCCGTGTCGCCCTTATTCCCTTTTTTGCGGCA
TTTTGCCTTCCTGTTTTTGCTCACCCAGAAACGCTGGTGAAAGTAAAAGATGCTGAAGATCAGTTGGGTG
CACGAGTGGGTTACATCGAACTGGATCTCAACAGCGGTAAGATCCTTGAGAGTTTTCGCCCCGAAGAACG
TTTTCCAATGATGAGCACTTTTAAAGTTCTGCTATGTGGCGCGGTATTATCCCGTATTGACGCCGGGCAA
GAGCAACTCGGTCGCCGCATACACTATTCTCAGAATGACTTGGTTGAGTACTCACCAGTCACAGAAAAGC
ATCTTACGGATGGCATGACAGTAAGAGAATTATGCAGTGCTGCCATAACCATGAGTGATAACACTGCGGC
CAACTTACTTCTGACAACGATCGGAGGACCGAAGGAGCTAACCGCTTTTTTGCACAACATGGGGGATCAT
GTAACTCGCCTTGATCGTTGGGAACCGGAGCTGAATGAAGCCATACCAAACGACGAGCGTGACACCACGA
TGCCTGTAGCAATGGCAACAACGTTGCGCAAACTATTAACTGGCGAACTACTTACTCTAGCTTCCCGGCA
ACAATTAATAGACTGGATGGAGGCGGATAAAGTTGCAGGACCACTTCTGCGCTCGGCCCTTCCGGCTGGC
TGGTTTATTGCTGATAAATCTGGAGCCGGTGAGCGTGGGTCTCGCGGTATCATTGCAGCACTGGGGCCAG
ATGGTAAGCCCTCCCGTATCGTAGTTATCTACACGACGGGGAGTCAGGCAACTATGGATGAACGAAATAG
ACAGATCGCTGAGATAGGTGCCTCACTGATTAAGCATTGGTAACTGTCAGACCAAGTTTACTCATATATA
CTTTAGATTGATTTAAAACTTCATTTTTAATTTAAAAGGATCTAGGTGAAGATCCTTTTTGATAATCTCA
TGACCAAAATCCCTTAACGTGAGTTTTCGTTCCACTGAGCGTCAGACCCCGTAGAAAAGATCAAAGGATC
TTCTTGAGATCCTTTTTTTCTGCGCGTAATCTGCTGCTTGCAAACAAAAAAACCACCGCTACCAGCGGTG
GTTTGTTTGCCGGATCAAGAGCTACCAACTCTTTTTCCGAAGGTAACTGGCTTCAGCAGAGCGCAGATAC
CAAATACTGTTCTTCTAGTGTAGCCGTAGTTAGGCCACCACTTCAAGAACTCTGTAGCACCGCCTACATA
CCTCGCTCTGCTAATCCTGTTACCAGTGGCTGCTGCCAGTGGCGATAAGTCGTGTCTTACCGGGTTGGAC
TCAAGACGATAGTTACCGGATAAGGCGCAGCGGTCGGGCTGAACGGGGGGTTCGTGCACACAGCCCAGCT
TGGAGCGAACGACCTACACCGAACTGAGATACCTACAGCGTGAGCTATGAGAAAGCGCCACGCTTCCCGA
AGGGAGAAAGGCGGACAGGTATCCGGTAAGCGGCAGGGTCGGAACAGGAGAGCGCACGAGGGAGCTTCCA
GGGGGAAACGCCTGGTATCTTTATAGTCCTGTCGGGTTTCGCCACCTCTGACTTGAGCGTCGATTTTTGT
GATGCTCGTCAGGGGGGCGGAGCCTATGGAAAAACGCCAGCAACGCGGCCTTTTTACGGTTCCTGGCCTT
TTGCTGGCCTTTTGCTCACATGT
Features (pLannotate 1.2.2; 15 found; start..end, strand, type, name):
     12..39      +  repeat_region  AAV2 ITR (fragment): inverted terminal repeat of adeno-associated virus serotype 2 inverted
     68..95      +  repeat_region  AAV2 ITR (fragment): inverted terminal repeat of adeno-associated virus serotype 2 inverted
    179..626     +  promoter       hSyn promoter: human synapsin I promoter; confers neuron-specific expression (Kügler et al., 2003)
    752..1465    +  CDS            Venus: Venus is a basic (constitutively fluorescent) yellow fluorescent protein published in 2002, derived from Aequorea victoria. It is reported to be a rapidly-maturing weak dimer with moderate acid sensitivity.
   2544..3132    +  misc_feature   WPRE: woodchuck hepatitis virus posttranscriptional regulatory element
   3133..3153    +  misc_feature   MCS (fragment): pBluescript multiple cloning site
   3219..3695    +  polyA_signal   hGH poly(A) signal: human growth hormone polyadenylation signal
   3735..3875    +  repeat_region  AAV2 ITR: inverted terminal repeat of adeno-associated virus serotype 2 inverted
   3880..3931    -  misc_feature   bom (fragment): basis of mobility region from pBR322
   3950..4405    +  rep_origin     f1 ori (sequence partly withheld): f1 bacteriophage origin of replication; arrow indicates direction of (+) strand synthesis
   4406..4455    -  misc_feature   bom (fragment): basis of mobility region from pBR322
   4557..4592    -  CDS            rop (fragment): Rop protein, which maintains plasmids at low copy number; rop
   4687..4791    +  promoter       AmpR promoter: bla
   4792..5652    +  CDS            AmpR: β-lactamase; bla; confers resistance to ampicillin, carbenicillin, and related antibiotics
   5823..6411    +  rep_origin     ori: high-copy-number ColE1/pMB1/pBR322/pUC origin of replication
