[The description below was written by a language model from this plasmid's Addgene catalogue record and pLannotate feature annotations shown in this document.]
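Description:
pAAV-Syn-2xLyn-ERex-Venus(Y145W)-bPAC(F198Y) is an AAV transfer plasmid of about 6.5 kb, built on the Stratagene pAAV backbone, for neuron-specific expression of an optogenetic cAMP tool. It is propagated in E. coli through a high-copy ColE1/pUC-type origin with ampicillin selection (AmpR under its own bla promoter), and the backbone also carries an f1/M13 phage origin. The expression cassette lies between AAV2 inverted terminal repeats, which allow the intervening DNA to be packaged into recombinant AAV particles. The depositor sequence annotates both ITRs as complete. In the repository's sequencing result, the upstream ITR is detected only as short fragments, which may simply reflect how hard these repeats are to sequence.

The human synapsin I promoter drives a roughly 1.9 kb fusion open reading frame, followed by a WPRE to boost transcript stability and expression and a human growth hormone polyadenylation signal. The insert encodes PACmn, a photoactivatable adenylyl cyclase derived from the Beggiatoa enzyme bPAC. As the name indicates, it combines two Lyn membrane-anchoring motifs, an ER export signal, Venus and bPAC carrying the F198Y substitution. According to the record, this version is membrane-anchored and has no or reduced activity in the dark. The automated annotation recognises only the Venus segment; the bPAC portion falls in the unannotated stretch between Venus and the WPRE.

This variant differs from the original PACmn plasmid by a Y145W point mutation in Venus ("dark Venus") that lowers fluorescence by about 90%, making it easier to combine light-driven cAMP production with fluorescent indicators. The depositor notes that this version was not used in the associated publication.
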