Addgene plasmid #165492: pAAV-Syn-2xLyn-ERex-Venus(Y145W)-bPAC(F198Y)
Purpose: Neuronal expression of PACmn with dark Venus, a photoactivatable adenylyl cyclase derived from bPAC, membrane-anchored, no/reduced dark activity
Depositing lab: Thomas Oertner. Depositing organization: Universitaetsklinikum Hamburg-Eppendorf. Publication: PACmn for improved optogenetic control of intracellular cAMP. Yang S, Constantin OM, Sachidanandan D, Hofmann H, Kunz TC, Kozjak-Pavlovic V, Oertner TG, Nagel G, Kittel RJ, Gee CE, Gao S. BMC Biol. 2021 Oct 18;19(1):227. doi: 10.1186/s12915-021-01151-9. PubMed 34663304.
Backbone
  Vector backbone: pAAV
  Backbone manufacturer: Stratagene
  Backbone size w/o insert (bp): 4697
  Total vector size (bp): 6470
  Vector type: Mammalian Expression, AAV
Growth in bacteria
  Bacterial resistance: Ampicillin, 100 μg/mL
  Growth temperature: 37°C
  Growth strain: NEB Stable
  Copy number: High Copy
Gene/Insert
  Gene/Insert name: 2xLyn-ERex-Venus(Y145W)-bPAC(F198Y) (alt name: PACmn (darkVenus))
  Species: Synthetic; Beggiatoa
  Insert size (bp): 1902
  Promoter: hSyn1
  Tag / fusion protein: darkVenus
  Cloning method: Restriction Enzyme; 5′ cloning site EcoRI (not destroyed); 3′ cloning site BamHI (not destroyed)
  Sequencing primers: 5′ gactcagcgctgcctcagtctg; 3′ GTAATCCAGAGGTTGATTATCG
Resource information
  A portion of this plasmid was derived from a plasmid made by: Insert was assembled in the lab of Georg Nagel
Terms and licenses: Academic/Nonprofit Terms; Industry Terms: Not Available to Industry
Depositor comments: This plasmid is identical to PACmn but with a point mutation in Venus to reduce fluorescence by about 90% to facilitate combining with fluorescent indicators etc. It was not used in the original publication.
How to cite: pAAV-Syn-2xLyn-ERex-Venus(Y145W)-bPAC(F198Y) was a gift from Thomas Oertner (Addgene plasmid # 165492 ; http://n2t.net/addgene:165492 ; RRID:Addgene_165492)
